Addgene plasmid #106726: gh53
Purpose: expression of gRNA targeting ST3GAL5
Depositing lab: Eric-Paul Bennett. Depositing organization: University of Copenhagen. Publication: A validated gRNA library for CRISPR/Cas9 targeting of the human glycosyltransferase genome. Narimatsu Y, Joshi HJ, Zhang Y, Gomes C, Chen YH, Lorenzetti F, Furukawa S, Schjoldager K, Hansen L, Clausen H, Bennett EP, Wandall HH. Glycobiology. 2018 Jan 5. pii: 4791732. doi: 10.1093/glycob/cwx101. PubMed 29315387.
Backbone
  Vector backbone: EPB104
  Backbone manufacturer: Eric-Paul Bennett (Addgene plasmid # 68369)
  Backbone size w/o insert (bp): 2376
  Vector type: Mammalian Expression
Growth in bacteria
  Bacterial resistance: Ampicillin, 100 μg/mL
  Growth temperature: 37°C
  Growth strain: DH5alpha
  Copy number: High Copy
Gene/Insert
  Gene/Insert name: ST3GAL5
  gRNA/shRNA sequence: ATTTGAGCACAGGTATAGCG
  Species: H. sapiens (human)
  Entrez Gene: ST3GAL5 (a.k.a. SATI, SIAT9, SIATGM3S, SPDRS, ST3Gal V, ST3GalV)
  Cloning method: Restriction Enzyme; 5′ cloning site unknown (unknown if destroyed); 3′ cloning site unknown (unknown if destroyed)
  Sequencing primers: 5′ T7NP
Terms and licenses: Academic/Nonprofit Terms; Industry Terms: Not Available to Industry
How to cite: gh53 was a gift from Eric-Paul Bennett (Addgene plasmid # 106726 ; http://n2t.net/addgene:106726 ; RRID:Addgene_106726)
