[The description below was written by a language model from this plasmid's Addgene catalogue record and pLannotate feature annotations shown in this document.]
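Description:
gh53 is a small mammalian-expression guide RNA plasmid built on the EPB104 backbone, carrying a single guide directed against human ST3GAL5, the sialyltransferase also known as GM3 synthase (ST3Gal V). The assembled sequence is about 2.7 kb. It is maintained in E. coli as a high-copy plasmid through a ColE1/pUC-type origin and selected with ampicillin via the β-lactamase gene and its native promoter. The annotation also picks up short remnants of an M13 origin, lacZα, lacI and an RSF origin. These are fragments left over from the cloning-vector lineage and are not expected to act as working elements.

The functional payload is a compact RNA polymerase III cassette: a human U6 promoter followed, after a short gap that corresponds to the position of the 20-nucleotide targeting spacer, by the Streptococcus pyogenes Cas9 guide RNA scaffold. Transcription from U6 in mammalian cells therefore yields a complete single guide RNA that directs SpCas9 to the ST3GAL5 locus. A T7 promoter lies just upstream of the U6 promoter, and the record lists a T7-region primer for sequencing the insert. The plasmid encodes neither Cas9 nor a mammalian selection marker or reporter, so the nuclease must be supplied separately, for example from a co-transfected plasmid. The restriction sites used to insert the guide are not recorded.

The construct belongs to a validated gRNA collection covering human glycosyltransferase genes. It is intended for CRISPR/Cas9 disruption of ST3GAL5 in human cells, for example to study glycosylation and ganglioside biosynthesis.
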