Features (pLannotate 1.2.2; 10 found; start..end, strand, type, name):
      3..134     -  rep_origin     M13 ori (fragment): M13 bacteriophage origin of replication; arrow indicates direction of (+) strand synthesis
    155..311     -  CDS            lacZα (fragment): LacZα fragment of β-galactosidase; lacZ fragment
    320..338     +  promoter       T7 promoter: promoter for bacteriophage T7 RNA polymerase
    398..638     +  promoter       U6 promoter: RNA polymerase III promoter for human U6 snRNA
    668..743     +  misc_RNA       gRNA scaffold: guide RNA scaffold for the Streptococcus pyogenes CRISPR/Cas9 system
    790..837     -  CDS            lacI (fragment): lac repressor; lacI; The lac repressor binds to the lac operator to inhibit transcription in E. coli. This inhibition can be relieved by adding lactose or isopropyl-β-D-thiogalactopyranoside (IPTG).
    874..914     -  rep_origin     RSF ori (fragment): Plasmids containing the RSF 1030 origin of replication can be propagated in E. coli cells that contain additional plasmids with compatible origins.
    992..1580    -  rep_origin     ori: high-copy-number ColE1/pMB1/pBR322/pUC origin of replication
   1751..2611    -  CDS            AmpR: β-lactamase; bla; confers resistance to ampicillin, carbenicillin, and related antibiotics
   2612..2716    -  promoter       AmpR promoter: bla
>Addgene plasmid #106726 | gh53 | addgene full sequence | sequence record 220849 | Addgene Assembled Full Sequence
CTAAATTGTAAGCGTTAATATTTTGTTAAAATTCGCGTTAAATTTTTGTTAAATCAGCTCATTTTTTAAC
CAATAGGCCGAAATCGGCAAAATCCCTTATAAATCAAAAGAATAGACCGAGATAGGGTTGAGTGGCCGCT
ACAGGGCGCTCCCATTCGCCATTCAGGCTGCGCAACTGTTGGGAAGGGCGTTTCGGTGCGGGCCTCTTCG
CTATTACGCCAGCTGGCGAAAGGGGGATGTGCTGCAAGGCGATTAAGTTGGGTAACGCCAGGGTTTTCCC
AGTCACGACGTTGTAAAACGACGGCCAGTGAGCGCGACGTAATACGACTCACTATAGGGCGAATTGGCGG
AAGGCCGTCAAGGCCACGTGTCTTGTCCAGAGCTCGATATCGAATTCGAGGGCCTATTTCCCATGATTCC
TTCATATTTGCATATACGATACAAGGCTGTTAGAGAGATAATTGGAATTAATTTGACTGTAAACACAAAG
ATATTAGTACAAAATACGTGACGTAGAAAGTAATAATTTCTTGGGTAGTTTGCAGTTTTAAAATTATGTT
TTAAAATGGACTATCATATGCTTACCGTAACTTGAAAGTATTTCGATTTCTTGGCTTTATATATCTTGTG
GAAAGGACGAAACACCGATTTGAGCACAGGTATAGCGGTTTTAGAGCTAGAAATAGCAAGTTAAAATAAG
GCTAGTCCGTTATCAACTTGAAAAAGTGGCACCGAGTCGGTGCTTTTTTTGGTACCTGGAGCACAAGACT
GGCCTCATGGGCCTTCCGCTCACTGCCCGCTTTCCAGTCGGGAAACCTGTCGTGCCAGCTGCATTAACAT
GGTCATAGCTGTTTCCTTGCGTATTGGGCGCTCTCCGCTTCCTCGCTCACTGACTCGCTGCGCTCGGTCG
TTCGGGTAAAGCCTGGGGTGCCTAATGAGCAAAAGGCCAGCAAAAGGCCAGGAACCGTAAAAAGGCCGCG
TTGCTGGCGTTTTTCCATAGGCTCCGCCCCCCTGACGAGCATCACAAAAATCGACGCTCAAGTCAGAGGT
GGCGAAACCCGACAGGACTATAAAGATACCAGGCGTTTCCCCCTGGAAGCTCCCTCGTGCGCTCTCCTGT
TCCGACCCTGCCGCTTACCGGATACCTGTCCGCCTTTCTCCCTTCGGGAAGCGTGGCGCTTTCTCATAGC
TCACGCTGTAGGTATCTCAGTTCGGTGTAGGTCGTTCGCTCCAAGCTGGGCTGTGTGCACGAACCCCCCG
TTCAGCCCGACCGCTGCGCCTTATCCGGTAACTATCGTCTTGAGTCCAACCCGGTAAGACACGACTTATC
GCCACTGGCAGCAGCCACTGGTAACAGGATTAGCAGAGCGAGGTATGTAGGCGGTGCTACAGAGTTCTTG
AAGTGGTGGCCTAACTACGGCTACACTAGAAGAACAGTATTTGGTATCTGCGCTCTGCTGAAGCCAGTTA
CCTTCGGAAAAAGAGTTGGTAGCTCTTGATCCGGCAAACAAACCACCGCTGGTAGCGGTGGTTTTTTTGT
TTGCAAGCAGCAGATTACGCGCAGAAAAAAAGGATCTCAAGAAGATCCTTTGATCTTTTCTACGGGGTCT
GACGCTCAGTGGAACGAAAACTCACGTTAAGGGATTTTGGTCATGAGATTATCAAAAAGGATCTTCACCT
AGATCCTTTTAAATTAAAAATGAAGTTTTAAATCAATCTAAAGTATATATGAGTAAACTTGGTCTGACAG
TTACCAATGCTTAATCAGTGAGGCACCTATCTCAGCGATCTGTCTATTTCGTTCATCCATAGTTGCCTGA
CTCCCCGTCGTGTAGATAACTACGATACGGGAGGGCTTACCATCTGGCCCCAGTGCTGCAATGATACCGC
GAGAACCACGCTCACCGGCTCCAGATTTATCAGCAATAAACCAGCCAGCCGGAAGGGCCGAGCGCAGAAG
TGGTCCTGCAACTTTATCCGCCTCCATCCAGTCTATTAATTGTTGCCGGGAAGCTAGAGTAAGTAGTTCG
CCAGTTAATAGTTTGCGCAACGTTGTTGCCATTGCTACAGGCATCGTGGTGTCACGCTCGTCGTTTGGTA
TGGCTTCATTCAGCTCCGGTTCCCAACGATCAAGGCGAGTTACATGATCCCCCATGTTGTGCAAAAAAGC
GGTTAGCTCCTTCGGTCCTCCGATCGTTGTCAGAAGTAAGTTGGCCGCAGTGTTATCACTCATGGTTATG
GCAGCACTGCATAATTCTCTTACTGTCATGCCATCCGTAAGATGCTTTTCTGTGACTGGTGAGTACTCAA
CCAAGTCATTCTGAGAATAGTGTATGCGGCGACCGAGTTGCTCTTGCCCGGCGTCAATACGGGATAATAC
CGCGCCACATAGCAGAACTTTAAAAGTGCTCATCATTGGAAAACGTTCTTCGGGGCGAAAACTCTCAAGG
ATCTTACCGCTGTTGAGATCCAGTTCGATGTAACCCACTCGTGCACCCAACTGATCTTCAGCATCTTTTA
CTTTCACCAGCGTTTCTGGGTGAGCAAAAACAGGAAGGCAAAATGCCGCAAAAAAGGGAATAAGGGCGAC
ACGGAAATGTTGAATACTCATACTCTTCCTTTTTCAATATTATTGAAGCATTTATCAGGGTTATTGTCTC
ATGAGCGGATACATATTTGAATGTATTTAGAAAAATAAACAAATAGGGGTTCCGCGCACATTTCCCCGAA
AAGTGCCAC
