>Addgene plasmid #106726 | gh53 | addgene partial sequence | sequence record 220850 | hU6-F
GGAATTAATTTGACTGTAAACACAAAGATATTAGTACAAAATACGTGACGTAGAAAGTAATAATTTCTTG
GGTAGTTTGCAGTTTTAAAATTATGTTTTAAAATGGACTATCATATGCTTACCGTAACTTGAAAGTATTT
CGATTTCTTGGCTTTATATATCTTGTGGAAAGGACGAAACACCGATTTGAGCACAGGTATAGCGGTTTTA
GAGCTAGAAATAGCAAGTTAAAATAAGGCTAGTCCGTTATCAACTTGAAAAAGTGGCACCGAGTCGGTGC
TTTTTTTGGTACCTGGAGCACAAGACTGGCCTCATGGGCCTTCCGCTCACTGCCCGCTTTCCAGTCGGGA
AACCTGTCGTGCCAGCTGCATTAACATGGTCATAGCTGTTTCCTTGCGTATTGGGCGCTCTCCGCTTCCT
CGCTCACTGACTCGCTGCGCTCGGTCGTTCGGGTAAAGCCTGGGGTGCCTAATGAGCAAAAGGCCAGCAA
AAGGCCAGGAACCGTAAAAAGGCCGCGTTGCTGGCGTTTTTCCATAGGCTCCGCCCCCCTGACGAGCATC
ACAAAAATCGACGCTCAAGTCAGAGGTGGCGAAACCCGACAGGACTATAAAGATACCAGGCGTTTCCCCC
TGGAAGCTCCCTCGTGCGCTCTCCTGTTCCGACCCTGCCGCTTACCGGATACCTGTCCGCCTTTCTCCCT
TCGGGAAGCGTGGCGCTTTCTCATAGCTCACGCTGTAGGTATCTCAGTTCGGTGTAGGTCGTTCGCTCCA
AGCTGGGCTGTGTGCACGAACCCCCCGTTCAGCCCGACCGCTGCGCCTTATCCGGTAACTATCGTCTTGA
GTCCAACCCGGTAAGACACGACTTATCGCCACTGGCAGCAGCCACTGGTAACAGGATTAGCAGAGCGAGG
TATGTAGGCGGTGCTACAGAGTTCTTGAAGTGGTGG
